>Addgene plasmid #49541 | EGFP-Rab2 | depositor full sequence | sequence record 73928 | EGFP-Rab2 sequence 5349 bps
TAGTTATTAATAGTAATCAATTACGGGGTCATTAGTTCATAGCCCATATATGGAGTTCCGCGTTACATAA
CTTACGGTAAATGGCCCGCCTGGCTGACCGCCCAACGACCCCCGCCCATTGACGTCAATAATGACGTATG
TTCCCATAGTAACGCCAATAGGGACTTTCCATTGACGTCAATGGGTGGAGTATTTACGGTAAACTGCCCA
CTTGGCAGTACATCAAGTGTATCATATGCCAAGTACGCCCCCTATTGACGTCAATGACGGTAAATGGCCC
GCCTGGCATTATGCCCAGTACATGACCTTATGGGACTTTCCTACTTGGCAGTACATCTACGTATTAGTCA
TCGCTATTACCATGGTGATGCGGTTTTGGCAGTACATCAATGGGCGTGGATAGCGGTTTGACTCACGGGG
ATTTCCAAGTCTCCACCCCATTGACGTCAATGGGAGTTTGTTTTGGCACCAAAATCAACGGGACTTTCCA
AAATGTCGTAACAACTCCGCCCCATTGACGCAAATGGGCGGTAGGCGTGTACGGTGGGAGGTCTATATAA
GCAGAGCTGGTTTAGTGAACCGTCAGATCCGCTAGCGCTACCGGTCGCCACCATGGTGAGCAAGGGCGAG
GAGCTGTTCACCGGGGTGGTGCCCATCCTGGTCGAGCTGGACGGCGACGTAAACGGCCACAAGTTCAGCG
TGTCCGGCGAGGGCGAGGGCGATGCCACCTACGGCAAGCTGACCCTGAAGTTCATCTGCACCACCGGCAA
GCTGCCCGTGCCCTGGCCCACCCTCGTGACCACCCTGACCTACGGCGTGCAGTGCTTCAGCCGCTACCCC
GACCACATGAAGCAGCACGACTTCTTCAAGTCCGCCATGCCCGAAGGCTACGTCCAGGAGCGCACCATCT
TCTTCAAGGACGACGGCAACTACAAGACCCGCGCCGAGGTGAAGTTCGAGGGCGACACCCTGGTGAACCG
CATCGAGCTGAAGGGCATCGACTTCAAGGAGGACGGCAACATCCTGGGGCACAAGCTGGAGTACAACTAC
AACAGCCACAACGTCTATATCATGGCCGACAAGCAGAAGAACGGCATCAAGGTGAACTTCAAGATCCGCC
ACAACATCGAGGACGGCAGCGTGCAGCTCGCCGACCACTACCAGCAGAACACCCCCATCGGCGACGGCCC
CGTGCTGCTGCCCGACAACCACTACCTGAGCACCCAGTCCGCCCTGAGCAAAGACCCCAACGAGAAGCGC
GATCACATGGTCCTGCTGGAGTTCGTGACCGCCGCCGGGATCACTCTCGGCATGGACGAGCTGTACAAGT
CCGGACTCAGATCCACCATGGCGTACGCCTATCTCTTCAAGTACATCATAATCGGCGACACAGGTGTTGG
TAAATCATGCTTATTGCTACAGTTTACAGACAAGAGGTTTCAGCCAGTGCATGACCTTACTATTGGTGTA
GAGTTCGGTGCTCGAATGATAACTATTGATGGGAAACAGATAAAACTTCAGATATGGGATACGGCAGGGC
AAGAATCCTTTCGTTCCATCACAAGGTCGTATTACAGAGGTGCAGCAGGAGCTTTACTAGTTTACGATAT
TACACGGAGAGATACATTCAACCACTTGACAACCTGGTTAGAAGATGCCCGCCAGCATTCCAATTCCAAC
ATGGTCATTATGCTTATTGGAAATAAAAGTGATTTAGAATCTAGAAGAGAAGTAAAAAAAGAAGAAGGTG
AAGCTTTTGCACGAGAACATGGACTCATCTTCATGGAAACGTCTGCTAAGACTGCTTCCAATGTAGAAGA
GGCATTTATTAATACAGCAAAAGAAATTTATGAAAAAATTCAAGAAGGAGTCTTTGACATTAATAATGAG
GCAAATGGCATTAAAATTGGCCCTCAGCATGCTGCTACCAATGCAACACATGCAGGCAATCAGGGAGGAC
AGCAGGCTGGGGGCGGCTGCTGTTGACTCGACGGTACCGCGGGCCCGGGATCCACCGGATCTAGATAACT
GATCATAATCAGCCATACCACATTTGTAGAGGTTTTACTTGCTTTAAAAAACCTCCCACACCTCCCCCTG
AACCTGAAACATAAAATGAATGCAATTGTTGTTGTTAACTTGTTTATTGCAGCTTATAATGGTTACAAAT
AAAGCAATAGCATCACAAATTTCACAAATAAAGCATTTTTTTCACTGCATTCTAGTTGTGGTTTGTCCAA
ACTCATCAATGTATCTTAACGCGTAAATTGTAAGCGTTAATATTTTGTTAAAATTCGCGTTAAATTTTTG
TTAAATCAGCTCATTTTTTAACCAATAGGCCGAAATCGGCAAAATCCCTTATAAATCAAAAGAATAGACC
GAGATAGGGT
[37 nt withheld, positions 2391-2427]
AAAGAACGTGGACTCCAACGTCAAAGG
[49 nt withheld, positions 2455-2503]
T
[91 nt withheld, positions 2505-2595]
G
[124 nt withheld, positions 2597-2720]
CAGGTGGCACTTTTCGGGGAAATGTGCGCGGAACCCCTATTTGTTTATTTTTCTAAATACATTCAAATAT
GTATCCGCTCATGAGACAATAACCCTGATAAATGCTTCAATAATATTGAAAAAGGAAGAGTCCTGAGGCG
GAAAGAACCAGCTGTGGAATGTGTGTCAGTTAGGGTGTGGAAAGTCCCCAGGCTCCCCAGCAGGCAGAAG
TATGCAAAGCATGCATCTCAATTAGTCAGCAACCAGGTGTGGAAAGTCCCCAGGCTCCCCAGCAGGCAGA
AGTATGCAAAGCATGCATCTCAATTAGTCAGCAACCATAGTCCCGCCCCTAACTCCGCCCATCCCGCCCC
TAACTCCGCCCAGTTCCGCCCATTCTCCGCCCCATGGCTGACTAATTTTTTTTATTTATGCAGAGGCCGA
GGCCGCCTCGGCCTCTGAGCTATTCCAGAAGTAGTGAGGAGGCTTTTTTGGAGGCCTAGGCTTTTGCAAA
GATCGATCAAGAGACAGGATGAGGATCGTTTCGCATGATTGAACAAGATGGATTGCACGCAGGTTCTCCG
GCCGCTTGGGTGGAGAGGCTATTCGGCTATGACTGGGCACAACAGACAATCGGCTGCTCTGATGCCGCCG
TGTTCCGGCTGTCAGCGCAGGGGCGCCCGGTTCTTTTTGTCAAGACCGACCTGTCCGGTGCCCTGAATGA
ACTGCAAGACGAGGCAGCGCGGCTATCGTGGCTGGCCACGACGGGCGTTCCTTGCGCAGCTGTGCTCGAC
GTTGTCACTGAAGCGGGAAGGGACTGGCTGCTATTGGGCGAAGTGCCGGGGCAGGATCTCCTGTCATCTC
ACCTTGCTCCTGCCGAGAAAGTATCCATCATGGCTGATGCAATGCGGCGGCTGCATACGCTTGATCCGGC
TACCTGCCCATTCGACCACCAAGCGAAACATCGCATCGAGCGAGCACGTACTCGGATGGAAGCCGGTCTT
GTCGATCAGGATGATCTGGACGAAGAGCATCAGGGGCTCGCGCCAGCCGAACTGTTCGCCAGGCTCAAGG
CGAGCATGCCCGACGGCGAGGATCTCGTCGTGACCCATGGCGATGCCTGCTTGCCGAATATCATGGTGGA
AAATGGCCGCTTTTCTGGATTCATCGACTGTGGCCGGCTGGGTGTGGCGGACCGCTATCAGGACATAGCG
TTGGCTACCCGTGATATTGCTGAAGAGCTTGGCGGCGAATGGGCTGACCGCTTCCTCGTGCTTTACGGTA
TCGCCGCTCCCGATTCGCAGCGCATCGCCTTCTATCGCCTTCTTGACGAGTTCTTCTGAGCGGGACTCTG
GGGTTCGAAATGACCGACCAAGCGACGCCCAACCTGCCATCACGAGATTTCGATTCCACCGCCGCCTTCT
ATGAAAGGTTGGGCTTCGGAATCGTTTTCCGGGACGCCGGCTGGATGATCCTCCAGCGCGGGGATCTCAT
GCTGGAGTTCTTCGCCCACCCTAGGGGGAGGCTAACTGAAACACGGAAGGAGACAATACCGGAAGGAACC
CGCGCTATGACGGCAATAAAAAGACAGAATAAAACGCACGGTGTTGGGTCGTTTGTTCATAAACGCGGGG
TTCGGTCCCAGGGCTGGCACTCTGTCGATACCCCACCGAGACCCCATTGGGGCCAATACGCCCGCGTTTC
TTCCTTTTCCCCACCCCACCCCCCAAGTTCGGGTGAAGGCCCAGGGCTCGCAGCCAACGTCGGGGCGGCA
GGCCCTGCCATAGCCTCAGGTTACTCATATATACTTTAGATTGATTTAAAACTTCATTTTTAATTTAAAA
GGATCTAGGTGAAGATCCTTTTTGATAATCTCATGACCAAAATCCCTTAACGTGAGTTTTCGTTCCACTG
AGCGTCAGACCCCGTAGAAAAGATCAAAGGATCTTCTTGAGATCCTTTTTTTCTGCGCGTAATCTGCTGC
TTGCAAACAAAAAAACCACCGCTACCAGCGGTGGTTTGTTTGCCGGATCAAGAGCTACCAACTCTTTTTC
CGAAGGTAACTGGCTTCAGCAGAGCGCAGATACCAAATACTGTCCTTCTAGTGTAGCCGTAGTTAGGCCA
CCACTTCAAGAACTCTGTAGCACCGCCTACATACCTCGCTCTGCTAATCCTGTTACCAGTGGCTGCTGCC
AGTGGCGATAAGTCGTGTCTTACCGGGTTGGACTCAAGACGATAGTTACCGGATAAGGCGCAGCGGTCGG
GCTGAACGGGGGGTTCGTGCACACAGCCCAGCTTGGAGCGAACGACCTACACCGAACTGAGATACCTACA
GCGTGAGCTATGAGAAAGCGCCACGCTTCCCGAAGGGAGAAAGGCGGACAGGTATCCGGTAAGCGGCAGG
GTCGGAACAGGAGAGCGCACGAGGGAGCTTCCAGGGGGAAACGCCTGGTATCTTTATAGTCCTGTCGGGT
TTCGCCACCTCTGACTTGAGCGTCGATTTTTGTGATGCTCGTCAGGGGGGCGGAGCCTATGGAAAAACGC
CAGCAACGCGGCCTTTTTACGGTTCCTGGCCTTTTGCTGGCCTTTTGCTCACATGTTCTTTCCTGCGTTA
TCCCCTGATTCTGTGGATAACCGTATTACCGCCATGCAT
Features (pLannotate 1.2.2; 15 found; start..end, strand, type, name):
     61..364     +  enhancer       CMV enhancer: human cytomegalovirus immediate early enhancer
    365..568     +  promoter       CMV promoter: human cytomegalovirus (CMV) immediate early promoter
    613..1329    +  CDS            EGFP: EGFP is a basic (constitutively fluorescent) green fluorescent protein published in 1996, derived from Aequorea victoria. It is reported to be a rapidly-maturing weak dimer with moderate acid sensitivity.
   1348..1983    +  CDS            RAB2A: RAB2A_CANLF - Also known as RAB2. Experimental evidence at protein level: Swiss-Prot protein existence level 1. Required for protein transport from the endoplasmic reticulum to the Golgi complex. From Canis lupus familiaris (Dog) (Canis familiaris).
   1988..2013    +  misc_feature   MCS (fragment): multiple cloning site
   2030..2114    +  CDS            large T antigen (fragment): large T antigen from SV40 (simian virus 40)
   2137..2258    +  polyA_signal   SV40 poly(A) signal: SV40 polyadenylation signal
   2292..2720    -  rep_origin     f1 ori (sequence partly withheld): f1 bacteriophage origin of replication; arrow indicates direction of (+) strand synthesis
   2747..2851    +  promoter       AmpR promoter: bla
   2853..3210    +  promoter       SV40 promoter: SV40 enhancer and early promoter
   3245..4039    +  CDS            NeoR/KanR: aminoglycoside phosphotransferase from Tn5; aph(3')-II (or nptII); confers resistance to neomycin, kanamycin, and G418 (Geneticin®)
   4060..4212    +  CDS            ble (fragment): BLE_KLEPN - Experimental evidence at protein level: Swiss-Prot protein existence level 1. Binding protein with a strong affinity to the bleomycin family of antibiotics. Binds to CL990; an antimitotic-antibiotic compound. From Klebsiella pneumoniae.
   4271..4318    +  polyA_signal   HSV TK poly(A) signal: herpes simplex virus thymidine kinase polyadenylation signal (Cole and Stacy, 1985)
   4409..4425    -  polyA_signal   bGH poly(A) signal (fragment): bovine growth hormone polyadenylation signal
   4647..5235    +  rep_origin     ori: high-copy-number ColE1/pMB1/pBR322/pUC origin of replication
