[The description below was written by a language model from this plasmid's Addgene catalogue record and pLannotate feature annotations shown in this document.]
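Description:
EGFP-Rab2 is a mammalian expression plasmid built on the Clontech EGFP C1 backbone, designed to produce human Rab2A fused at its N-terminus to EGFP. The catalogue lists a total size of about 5.3 kb, and the depositor's full sequence is 5,349 nt. The human cytomegalovirus immediate early enhancer and promoter drive a single open reading frame. In it, the EGFP coding sequence is followed, after a short linker, by the roughly 630 bp RAB2A coding sequence. A remnant of the multiple cloning site and the SV40 polyadenylation signal lie downstream. The automated annotation matches the insert to the dog RAB2A protein entry, but the catalogue states that the cDNA is human, so this most likely reflects the high conservation of this GTPase rather than a different species of origin. The insert was placed using compatible-end ligation (BamHI/BglII at the 5′ side and XhoI/SalI at the 3′ side), which destroyed the sites at both junctions.

Propagation in bacteria relies on a high-copy ColE1/pUC-type origin, and an f1 origin is also present. A single Tn5 aminoglycoside phosphotransferase gene (NeoR/KanR) provides selection in both hosts. A bacterial bla-type promoter expresses it for kanamycin resistance in E. coli, and the SV40 enhancer/early promoter with an HSV TK polyadenylation signal expresses it for G418 selection of transfected mammalian cells. The short ble, large T antigen and bGH poly(A) fragments in the table are probably backbone remnants or partial annotation matches rather than functional elements.

Rab2A is a small GTPase involved in transport between the endoplasmic reticulum and the Golgi. The fluorescent fusion lets its localization be followed by microscopy. The associated publication examined which Rab GTPases are recruited to the vacuole occupied by the intracellular bacterium Anaplasma phagocytophilum.
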