Addgene plasmid #49541: EGFP-Rab2
Purpose: expresses EGFP-Rab2 in mammalian cells
Depositing lab: Marci Scidmore. Depositing organization: Cornell University. Publication: The Anaplasma phagocytophilum-occupied vacuole selectively recruits Rab-GTPases that are predominantly associated with recycling endosomes. Huang B, Hubber A, McDonough JA, Roy CR, Scidmore MA, Carlyon JA. Cell Microbiol. 2010 Sep 1;12(9):1292-307. doi: 10.1111/j.1462-5822.2010.01468.x. Epub 2010 Mar 25. PubMed 20345488.
Backbone
  Vector backbone: EGFP C1
  Backbone manufacturer: Clontech
  Backbone size w/o insert (bp): 4700
  Total vector size (bp): 5330
  Vector type: Mammalian Expression
  Selectable markers: Neomycin (select with G418)
Growth in bacteria
  Bacterial resistance: Kanamycin, 50 μg/mL
  Growth temperature: 37°C
  Growth strain: DH5alpha
  Copy number: High Copy
Gene/Insert
  Gene/Insert name: Rab2A
  Species: H. sapiens (human)
  Insert size (bp): 630
  GenBank ID: AF498930
  Entrez Gene: RAB2A (a.k.a. LHX, RAB2)
  Promoter: CMV
  Tag / fusion protein: EGFP (N terminal on insert)
  Cloning method: Restriction Enzyme; 5′ cloning site BamHI/BglII (destroyed during cloning); 3′ cloning site XhoI/SalI (destroyed during cloning)
  Sequencing primers: 5′ EGFP C (CATGGTCCTGCTGGAGTTCGTG)
Resource information
  A portion of this plasmid was derived from a plasmid made by: Rab2A cDNA derived from pCDNA3.1-Rab2A purchased from Missouri S&T cDNA Resource Center
Terms and licenses: Academic/Nonprofit Terms; Industry Terms: Not Available to Industry
How to cite: EGFP-Rab2 was a gift from Marci Scidmore (Addgene plasmid # 49541)
