>Addgene plasmid #49541 | EGFP-Rab2 | addgene partial sequence | sequence record 76032 | EGFP-C 5'-CATGGTCCTGCTGGAGTTCGTG-3'
TCTCGGCATGGACGAGCTGTACAAGTCCGGACTCAGATCCACCATGGCGTACGCCTATCTCTTCAAGTAC
ATCATAATCGGCGACACAGGTGTTGGTAAATCATGCTTATTGCTACAGTTTACAGACAAGAGGTTTCAGC
CAGTGCATGACCTTACTATTGGTGTAGAGTTCGGTGCTCGAATGATAACTATTGATGGGAAACAGATAAA
ACTTCAGATATGGGATACGGCAGGGCAAGAATCCTTTCGTTCCATCACAAGGTCGTATTACAGAGGTGCA
GCAGGAGCTTTACTAGTTTACGATATTACACGGAGAGATACATTCAACCACTTGACAACCTGGTTAGAAG
ATGCCCGCCAGCATTCCAATTCCAACATGGTCATTATGCTTATTGGAAATAAAAGTGATTTAGAATCTAG
AAGAGAAGTAAAAAAAGAAGAAGGTGAAGCTTTTGCACGAGAACATGGACTCATCTTCATGGAAACGTCT
GCTAAGACTGCTTCCAATGTAGAAGAGGCATTTATTAATACAGCAAAAGAAATTTATGAAAAAATTCAAG
AAGGAGTCTTTGACATTAATAATGAGGCAAATGGCATTAAAATTGGCCCTCAGCATGCTGCTACCAATGC
AACACATGCAGGCAATCAGGGAGGACAGCAGGCTGGGGGCGGCTGCTGTTGACTCGACGGTACCGCGGGC
CCGGGATCCACCGGATCTAGATAACTGATCATAATCAGCCATACCACATTTGTAGAGGTTTTACTTGCTT
TAAAAAACCTCCCACACCTCCCCCTGAACCTGAAACATAAAATGAATGCAATTGTTGTTGTTAACTTGTT
TATTGCAGCTTATAATGGTTACAAATAAAGCAATAGCATCACAAATTTCACAAATAAAGCATTTTTTTCA
CTGCATTCTAGTTGTGGTTTGTCCAAACTCATCAATGTATCTTAACGCGTAAATTGTAAGCGTTAATATT
TTGTTAAAATTCGCGTTAAATTTTTGTTAAATCAGCTCATTTTTTAACCAATAGGCCGAAATCGGCAAAA
TCCCTTATAAATCAAAAGAATAGACCGAGATAGGGT
[37 nt withheld, positions 1087-1123]
AAAGAACGTGGACTCCAACGTCAAAGGGCGAAAAACCG
